Addgene plasmid #12363: pBD-0003
Depositing lab: Axel Brunger. Depositing organization: Stanford University. Publication: Central pore residues mediate the p97/VCP activity required for ERAD. DeLaBarre B, Christianson JC, Kopito RR, Brunger AT. Mol Cell. 2006 May 19. 22(4):451-62. 10.1016/j.molcel.2006.03.036 PubMed 16713576.
Backbone
  Vector backbone: pET-28a
  Backbone size w/o insert (bp): 5400
  Vector type: Bacterial Expression
Growth in bacteria
  Bacterial resistance: Kanamycin, 50 μg/mL
  Growth temperature: 37°C
  Growth strain: DH5alpha
  Copy number: High Copy
Gene/Insert
  Gene/Insert name: VCP R586K (alt name: p97)
  Species: M. musculus (mouse)
  Insert size (bp): 2400
  Mutation: R586K
  Entrez Gene: Vcp
  Tag / fusion protein: His6 (N terminal on backbone)
  Cloning method: Restriction Enzyme; 5′ cloning site NdeI (unknown if destroyed); 3′ cloning site BamH1 (unknown if destroyed)
  Sequencing primers: 5′ T7
Resource information
  A portion of this plasmid was derived from a plasmid made by: Graham Warren at Yale, circa 2000
Terms and licenses: Academic/Nonprofit Terms; Industry Terms: Not Available to Industry
How to cite: pBD-0003 was a gift from Axel Brunger (Addgene plasmid # 12363 ; http://n2t.net/addgene:12363 ; RRID:Addgene_12363)
