[The description below was written by a language model from this plasmid's Addgene catalogue record.]
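Description:
pBD-0003 is a bacterial expression plasmid built on the pET-28a backbone (about 5.4 kb without insert) that carries a roughly 2.4 kb insert encoding mouse VCP, also known as p97, with the point mutation R586K. The coding sequence was placed between the NdeI and BamHI sites of the vector by restriction cloning; the record does not say whether those sites survived. Cloning at NdeI puts the insert in frame with the backbone-encoded N-terminal His6 tag, so the protein is made as a His-tagged fusion suitable for metal-affinity purification. The plasmid confers kanamycin resistance and is recorded as high copy. It is maintained in a standard cloning strain, DH5alpha.

No feature table is supplied, so the promoter is not explicitly listed. However, pET-28a vectors generally drive expression from a T7 promoter under lac operator control, which fits the T7 primer listed for sequencing from the 5′ end. Such vectors require a host that supplies T7 RNA polymerase for protein production. VCP/p97 is a hexameric AAA+ ATPase, and the associated publication concerns central pore residues that mediate the p97/VCP activity needed for ER-associated degradation (ERAD). The conservative arginine-to-lysine substitution at position 586 therefore appears to be one of a set of mutants for testing the contribution of individual residues, most likely using recombinant protein in biochemical or structural studies, although the record does not describe specific experiments. Part of the plasmid was derived from an earlier construct made in another laboratory.
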