>Addgene plasmid #12363 | pBD-0003 | addgene partial sequence | sequence record 39658 | mVCP-F 5'-CATCAGCACTTCGGGAAACT-3'
AGATATTGGAGGCCTGGAGGATGTCAAACGTGAGCTTCAGGAGTTGGTTCAGTACCCCGTGGAACATCCA
GACAAATTCCTCAAATTTGGCATGACTCCCTCCAAAGGTGTTCTTTTCTATGGACCTCCTGGCTGTGGGA
AAACCTTACTGGCTAAAGCCATTGCTAATGAATGCCAGGCCAACTTCATCTCCATCAAGGGTCCTGAGCT
GCTTACCATGTGGTTTGGGGAATCTGAGGCCAATGTCCGGGAAATTTTTGACAAGGCACGGCAAGCTGCC
CCCTGTGTACTCTTCTTTGATGAGTTAGATTCAATTGCCAAGGCTAAAGGTGGTAATATTGGAGATGGTG
GTGGAGCTGCTGACCGAGTCATCAATCAGATCTTGACAGAAATGGATGGCATGTCTACAAAAAAGAATGT
GTTTATCATTGGAGCTACCAACAGGCCTGACATCATTGATCCTGCTATCCTAAGACCTGGCCGTCTAGAT
CAGCTCATTTATATCCCACTTCCTGATGAGAAGTCCCGTGTTGCCATCCTAAAAG
